>Addgene plasmid #215594 | pGAL4-DBD-EGR1-AroSCRAMBLED | addgene full sequence | sequence record 429185 | Addgene NGS Result
GACATTGATTATTGACTAGTTATTAATAGTAATCAATTACGGGGTCATTAGTTCATAGCCCATATATGGA
GTTCCGCGTTACATAACTTACGGTAAATGGCCCGCCTGGCTGACCGCCCAACGACCCCCGCCCATTGACG
TCAATAATGACGTATGTTCCCATAGTAACGCCAATAGGGACTTTCCATTGACGTCAATGGGTGGAGTATT
TACGGTAAACTGCCCACTTGGCAGTACATCAAGTGTATCATATGCCAAGTACGCCCCCTATTGACGTCAA
TGACGGTAAATGGCCCGCCTGGCATTATGCCCAGTACATGACCTTATGGGACTTTCCTACTTGGCAGTAC
ATCTACGTATTAGTCATCGCTATTACCATGGTGATGCGGTTTTGGCAGTACATCAATGGGCGTGGATAGC
GGTTTGACTCACGGGGATTTCCAAGTCTCCACCCCATTGACGTCAATGGGAGTTTGTTTTGGCACCAAAA
TCAACGGGACTTTCCAAAATGTCGTAACAACTCCGCCCCATTGACGCAAATGGGCGGTAGGCGTGTACGG
TGGGAGGTCTATATAAGCAGAGCTCTCTGGCTAACTAGAGAACCCACTGCTTACTGGCTTATCGAAATTA
ATACGACTCACTATAGGGAGACCCAAGCTTGGTACCGAGCTCGGATCCACTAGTAACGGCCGCCAGTGTG
CTGGAATTCATGAAGCTACTGTCTTCTATCGAACAAGCATGCGATATTTGCCGACTTAAAAAGCTCAAGT
GCTCCAAAGAAAAACCGAAGTGCGCCAAGTGTCTGAAGAACAACTGGGAGTGTCGCTACTCTCCCAAAAC
CAAAAGGTCTCCGCTGACTAGGGCACATCTGACAGAAGTGGAATCAAGGCTAGAAAGACTGGAACAGCTA
TTTCTACTGATTTTTCCTCGAGAAGACCTTGACATGATTTTGAAAATGGATTCTTTACAGGATATAAAAG
CATTGTTAACAGGATTATTTGTACAAGATAATGTGAATAAAGATGCCGTCACAGATAGATTGGCTTCAGT
GGAGACTGATATGCCTCTAACATTGAGACAGCATAGAATAAGTGCGACATCATCATCGGAAGAGAGTAGT
AACAAAGGTCAAAGACAGTTGACTGTATCGGCGATATTGCGGCAGAAGGACAAGAAAGCATACGACAAAA
GTGTTGTGGCCTCTTCGGCCTACACCTCCTCTCTCTCTTCCCCGTCCCCGGTTGCTACCTCTCCGTCCCC
GGTTACTACCTCTCCATCCCCGGCCACCACCTCACCATCCCCTGTGCCCACCTCCTCCTCTCCCGGCTCC
TCGACCCCATATTCCCCTGTGCACAGTTACGGCCCCTCCCCGTCGGTGGCCACCACGTCCTCTTTCGTTT
ACCCCCCTGCTTTCTACCCGGCCCAGGTCAGCAGCTTCCCTTCCTCAGCTGTCACCAACTCCTTCAGCGC
CTCCACAGGGCTTTTCTCGGACATGACAGCAACCTCTCCCTTTAGGACAATTGAAATTTGCTGAGTCTAG
AGGGCCCTATTCTATAGTGTCACCTAAATGCTAGAGCTCGCTGATCAGCCTCGACTGTGCCTTCTAGTTG
CCAGCCATCTGTTGTTTGCCCCTCCCCCGTGCCTTCCTTGACCCTGGAAGGTGCCACTCCCACTGTCCTT
TCCTAATAAAATGAGGAAATTGCATCGCATTGTCTGAGTAGGTGTCATTCTATTCTGGGGGGTGGGGTGG
GGCAGGACAGCAAGGGGGAGGATTGGGAAGACAATAGCAGGCATGCTGGGGATGCGGTGGGCTCTATGGC
TTCTGAGGCGGAAAGAACCAGCTGGGGCTCTAGGGGGTATCCCC
[124 nt withheld, positions 1865-1988]
C
[91 nt withheld, positions 1990-2080]
A
[49 nt withheld, positions 2082-2130]
CCTTTGACGTTGGAGTCCACGTTCTTT
[37 nt withheld, positions 2158-2194]
ACCCTATCTCGGTCTATTCTTTTGATTTATAAGGGATTTTGCCGATTTCGGCCTATTGGTTAAAAAATGA
GCTGATTTAACAAAAATTTAACGCGAATTAATTCTGTGGAATGTGTGTCAGTTAGGGTGTGGAAAGTCCC
CAGGCTCCCCAGCAGGCAGAAGTATGCAAAGCATGCATCTCAATTAGTCAGCAACCAGGTGTGGAAAGTC
CCCAGGCTCCCCAGCAGGCAGAAGTATGCAAAGCATGCATCTCAATTAGTCAGCAACCATAGTCCCGCCC
CTAACTCCGCCCATCCCGCCCCTAACTCCGCCCAGTTCCGCCCATTCTCCGCCCCATGGCTGACTAATTT
TTTTTATTTATGCAGAGGCCGAGGCCGCCTCTGCCTCTGAGCTATTCCAGAAGTAGTGAGGAGGCTTTTT
TGGAGGCCTAGGCTTTTGCAAAAAGCTCCCGGGAGCTTGTATATCCATTTTCGGATCTGATCAAGAGACA
GGATGAGGATCGTTTCGCATGATTGAACAAGATGGATTGCACGCAGGTTCTCCGGCCGCTTGGGTGGAGA
GGCTATTCGGCTATGACTGGGCACAACAGACAATCGGCTGCTCTGATGCCGCCGTGTTCCGGCTGTCAGC
GCAGGGGCGCCCGGTTCTTTTTGTCAAGACCGACCTGTCCGGTGCCCTGAATGAACTGCAGGACGAGGCA
GCGCGGCTATCGTGGCTGGCCACGACGGGCGTTCCTTGCGCAGCTGTGCTCGACGTTGTCACTGAAGCGG
GAAGGGACTGGCTGCTATTGGGCGAAGTGCCGGGGCAGGATCTCCTGTCATCTCACCTTGCTCCTGCCGA
GAAAGTATCCATCATGGCTGATGCAATGCGGCGGCTGCATACGCTTGATCCGGCTACCTGCCCATTCGAC
CACCAAGCGAAACATCGCATCGAGCGAGCACGTACTCGGATGGAAGCCGGTCTTGTCGATCAGGATGATC
TGGACGAAGAGCATCAGGGGCTCGCGCCAGCCGAACTGTTCGCCAGGCTCAAGGCGCGCATGCCCGACGG
CGAGGATCTCGTCGTGACCCATGGCGATGCCTGCTTGCCGAATATCATGGTGGAAAATGGCCGCTTTTCT
GGATTCATCGACTGTGGCCGGCTGGGTGTGGCGGACCGCTATCAGGACATAGCGTTGGCTACCCGTGATA
TTGCTGAAGAGCTTGGCGGCGAATGGGCTGACCGCTTCCTCGTGCTTTACGGTATCGCCGCTCCCGATTC
GCAGCGCATCGCCTTCTATCGCCTTCTTGACGAGTTCTTCTGAGCGGGACTCTGGGGTTCGAAATGACCG
ACCAAGCGACGCCCAACCTGCCATCACGAGATTTCGATTCCACCGCCGCCTTCTATGAAAGGTTGGGCTT
CGGAATCGTTTTCCGGGACGCCGGCTGGATGATCCTCCAGCGCGGGGATCTCATGCTGGAGTTCTTCGCC
CACCCCAACTTGTTTATTGCAGCTTATAATGGTTACAAATAAAGCAATAGCATCACAAATTTCACAAATA
AAGCATTTTTTTCACTGCATTCTAGTTGTGGTTTGTCCAAACTCATCAATGTATCTTATCATGTCTGTAT
ACCGTCGACCTCTAGCTAGAGCTTGGCGTAATCATGGTCATAGCTGTTTCCTGTGTGAAATTGTTATCCG
CTCACAATTCCACACAACATACGAGCCGGAAGCATAAAGTGTAAAGCCTGGGGTGCCTAATGAGTGAGCT
AACTCACATTAATTGCGTTGCGCTCACTGCCCGCTTTCCAGTCGGGAAACCTGTCGTGCCAGCTGCATTA
ATGAATCGGCCAACGCGCGGGGAGAGGCGGTTTGCGTATTGGGCGCTCTTCCGCTTCCTCGCTCACTGAC
TCGCTGCGCTCGGTCGTTCGGCTGCGGCGAGCGGTATCAGCTCACTCAAAGGCGGTAATACGGTTATCCA
CAGAATCAGGGGATAACGCAGGAAAGAACATGTGAGCAAAAGGCCAGCAAAAGGCCAGGAACCGTAAAAA
GGCCGCGTTGCTGGCGTTTTTCCATAGGCTCCGCCCCCCTGACGAGCATCACAAAAATCGACGCTCAAGT
CAGAGGTGGCGAAACCCGACAGGACTATAAAGATACCAGGCGTTTCCCCCTGGAAGCTCCCTCGTGCGCT
CTCCTGTTCCGACCCTGCCGCTTACCGGATACCTGTCCGCCTTTCTCCCTTCGGGAAGCGTGGCGCTTTC
TCATAGCTCACGCTGTAGGTATCTCAGTTCGGTGTAGGTCGTTCGCTCCAAGCTGGGCTGTGTGCACGAA
CCCCCCGTTCAGCCCGACCGCTGCGCCTTATCCGGTAACTATCGTCTTGAGTCCAACCCGGTAAGACACG
ACTTATCGCCACTGGCAGCAGCCACTGGTAACAGGATTAGCAGAGCGAGGTATGTAGGCGGTGCTACAGA
GTTCTTGAAGTGGTGGCCTAACTACGGCTACACTAGAAGAACAGTATTTGGTATCTGCGCTCTGCTGAAG
CCAGTTACCTTCGGAAAAAGAGTTGGTAGCTCTTGATCCGGCAAACAAACCACCGCTGGTAGCGGTGGTT
TTTTTGTTTGCAAGCAGCAGATTACGCGCAGAAAAAAAGGATCTCAAGAAGATCCTTTGATCTTTTCTAC
GGGGTCTGACGCTCAGTGGAACGAAAACTCACGTTAAGGGATTTTGGTCATGAGATTATCAAAAAGGATC
TTCACCTAGATCCTTTTAAATTAAAAATGAAGTTTTAAATCAATCTAAAGTATATATGAGTAAACTTGGT
CTGACAGTTACCAATGCTTAATCAGTGAGGCACCTATCTCAGCGATCTGTCTATTTCGTTCATCCATAGT
TGCCTGACTTCCCGTCGTGTAGATAACTACGATACGGGAGGGCTTACCATCTGGCCCCAGTGCTGCAATG
ATACCGCGAGACCCACGCTCACCGGCTCCAGATTTATCAGCAATAAACCAGCCAGCCGGAAGGGCCGAGC
GCAGAAGTGGTCCTGCAACTTTATCCGCCTCCATCCAGTCTATTAATTGTTGCCGGGAAGCTAGAGTAAG
TAGTTCGCCAGTTAATAGTTTGCGCAACGTTGTTGCCATTGCTACAGGCATCGTGGTGTCACGCTCGTCG
TTTGGTATGGCTTCATTCAGCTCCGGTTCCCAACGATCAAGGCGAGTTACATGATCCCCCATGTTGTGCA
AAAAAGCGGTTAGCTCCTTCGGTCCTCCGATCGTTGTCAGAAGTAAGTTGGCCGCAGTGTTATCACTCAT
GGTTATGGCAGCACTGCATAATTCTCTTACTGTCATGCCATCCGTAAGATGCTTTTCTGTGACTGGTGAG
TACTCAACCAAGTCATTCTGAGAATAGTGTATGCGGCGACCGAGTTGCTCTTGCCCGGCGTCAATACGGG
ATAATACCGCGCCACATAGCAGAACTTTAAAAGTGCTCATCATTGGAAAACGTTCTTCGGGGCGAAAACT
CTCAAGGATCTTACCGCTGTTGAGATCCAGTTCGATGTAACCCACTCGTGCACCCAACTGATCTTCAGCA
TCTTTTACTTTCACCAGCGTTTCTGGGTGAGCAAAAACAGGAAGGCAAAATGCCGCAAAAAAGGGAATAA
GGGCGACACGGAAATGTTGAATACTCATACTCTTCCTTTTTCAATATTATTGAAGCATTTATCAGGGTTA
TTGTCTCATGAGCGGATACATATTTGAATGTATTTAGAAAAATAAACAAATAGGGGTTCCGCGCACATTT
CCCCGAAAAGTGCCACCTGACGTCGACGGATCGGGAGATCTCCCGATCCCCTATGGTGCACTCTCAGTAC
AATCTGCTCTGATGCCGCATAGTTAAGCCAGTATCTGCTCCCTGCTTGTGTGTTGGAGGTCGCTGAGTAG
TGCGCGAGCAAAATTTAAGCTACAACAAGGCAAGGCTTGACCGACAATTGCATGAAGAATCTGCTTAGGG
TTAGGCGTTTTGCGCTGCTTCGCGATGTACGGGCCAGATATACGCGTT
Features (pLannotate 1.2.2; 22 found; start..end, strand, type, name):
      1..380     +  enhancer       CMV enhancer: human cytomegalovirus immediate early enhancer
    381..584     +  promoter       CMV promoter: human cytomegalovirus (CMV) immediate early promoter
    580..613     +  LTR            5' LTR (truncated) (fragment): truncated 5' long terminal repeat (LTR) from HIV-1
    629..647     +  promoter       T7 promoter: promoter for bacteriophage T7 RNA polymerase
    710..1150    +  CDS            GAL4 DNA binding domain: DNA binding domain of the GAL4 transcriptional activator; Saccharomyces cerevisiae GAL4 (truncated)
   1157..1531    +  CDS            Egr1 (fragment): EGR1_RAT - Experimental evidence at protein level: Swiss-Prot protein existence level 1. Transcriptional regulator (PubMed:8413279). Recognizes and binds to the DNA sequence 5'-GCG(T/G)GGGCG-3'(EGR-site) in the promoter region of target genes (By similarity). Binds double-stranded target DNA, irrespective of the cytosine methylation status (By similarity). Regulates the transcription of numerous target genes, and thereby plays an important role in regulating the response to growth factors, DNA damage, and ischemia. Plays a role in the regulation of cell survival, proliferation and cell death.
   1551..1569    -  promoter       SP6 promoter: promoter for bacteriophage SP6 RNA polymerase
   1595..1819    +  polyA_signal   bGH poly(A) signal: bovine growth hormone polyadenylation signal
   1823..1844    +  promoter       SV40 promoter (fragment): SV40 enhancer and early promoter
   1865..2293    +  rep_origin     f1 ori (sequence partly withheld): f1 bacteriophage origin of replication; arrow indicates direction of (+) strand synthesis
   2307..2636    +  promoter       SV40 promoter: SV40 enhancer and early promoter
   2703..3494    +  CDS            neo: KKA2_KLEPN - Also known as kan, nptII. Experimental evidence at protein level: Swiss-Prot protein existence level 1. Resistance to kanamycin, neomycin, paromomycin, ribostamycin, butirosin and gentamicin B. From Klebsiella pneumoniae.
   3518..3676    +  CDS            ble (fragment): BLE_KLEPN - Experimental evidence at protein level: Swiss-Prot protein existence level 1. Binding protein with a strong affinity to the bleomycin family of antibiotics. Binds to CL990; an antimitotic-antibiotic compound. From Klebsiella pneumoniae.
   3671..3792    +  polyA_signal   SV40 poly(A) signal: SV40 polyadenylation signal
   3865..3881    -  protein_bind   lac operator: The lac repressor binds to the lac operator to inhibit transcription in E. coli. This inhibition can be relieved by adding lactose or isopropyl-β-D-thiogalactopyranoside (IPTG). lac repressor encoded by lacI
   3889..3919    -  promoter       lac promoter: promoter for the E. coli lac operon
   3934..3955    -  protein_bind   CAP binding site: CAP binding activates transcription in the presence of cAMP. E. coli catabolite activator protein
   3968..4060    -  CDS            lacI (fragment): lac repressor; lacI; The lac repressor binds to the lac operator to inhibit transcription in E. coli. This inhibition can be relieved by adding lactose or isopropyl-β-D-thiogalactopyranoside (IPTG).
   4243..4831    -  rep_origin     ori: high-copy-number ColE1/pMB1/pBR322/pUC origin of replication
   5002..5862    -  CDS            AmpR: β-lactamase; bla; confers resistance to ampicillin, carbenicillin, and related antibiotics
   5863..5967    -  promoter       AmpR promoter: bla
   6026..6078    -  misc_feature   bom (fragment): basis of mobility region from pBR322
