>Addgene plasmid #215594 | pGAL4-DBD-EGR1-AroSCRAMBLED | addgene full sequence | sequence record 443026 | Addgene NGS Result
AGGGGGAGGATTGGGAAGACAATAGCAGGCATGCTGGGGATGCGGTGGGCTCTATGGCTTCTGAGGCGGA
AAGAACCAGCTGGGGCTCTAGGGGGTATCCCC
[124 nt withheld, positions 103-226]
C
[91 nt withheld, positions 228-318]
A
[49 nt withheld, positions 320-368]
CCTTTGACGTTGGAGTCCACGTTCTTT
[37 nt withheld, positions 396-432]
ACCCTATCTCGGTCTATTCTTTTGATTTATAAGGGATTTTGCCGATTTCGGCCTATTGGTTAAAAAATGA
GCTGATTTAACAAAAATTTAACGCGAATTAATTCTGTGGAATGTGTGTCAGTTAGGGTGTGGAAAGTCCC
CAGGCTCCCCAGCAGGCAGAAGTATGCAAAGCATGCATCTCAATTAGTCAGCAACCAGGTGTGGAAAGTC
CCCAGGCTCCCCAGCAGGCAGAAGTATGCAAAGCATGCATCTCAATTAGTCAGCAACCATAGTCCCGCCC
CTAACTCCGCCCATCCCGCCCCTAACTCCGCCCAGTTCCGCCCATTCTCCGCCCCATGGCTGACTAATTT
TTTTTATTTATGCAGAGGCCGAGGCCGCCTCTGCCTCTGAGCTATTCCAGAAGTAGTGAGGAGGCTTTTT
TGGAGGCCTAGGCTTTTGCAAAAAGCTCCCGGGAGCTTGTATATCCATTTTCGGATCTGATCAAGAGACA
GGATGAGGATCGTTTCGCATGATTGAACAAGATGGATTGCACGCAGGTTCTCCGGCCGCTTGGGTGGAGA
GGCTATTCGGCTATGACTGGGCACAACAGACAATCGGCTGCTCTGATGCCGCCGTGTTCCGGCTGTCAGC
GCAGGGGCGCCCGGTTCTTTTTGTCAAGACCGACCTGTCCGGTGCCCTGAATGAACTGCAGGACGAGGCA
GCGCGGCTATCGTGGCTGGCCACGACGGGCGTTCCTTGCGCAGCTGTGCTCGACGTTGTCACTGAAGCGG
GAAGGGACTGGCTGCTATTGGGCGAAGTGCCGGGGCAGGATCTCCTGTCATCTCACCTTGCTCCTGCCGA
GAAAGTATCCATCATGGCTGATGCAATGCGGCGGCTGCATACGCTTGATCCGGCTACCTGCCCATTCGAC
CACCAAGCGAAACATCGCATCGAGCGAGCACGTACTCGGATGGAAGCCGGTCTTGTCGATCAGGATGATC
TGGACGAAGAGCATCAGGGGCTCGCGCCAGCCGAACTGTTCGCCAGGCTCAAGGCGCGCATGCCCGACGG
CGAGGATCTCGTCGTGACCCATGGCGATGCCTGCTTGCCGAATATCATGGTGGAAAATGGCCGCTTTTCT
GGATTCATCGACTGTGGCCGGCTGGGTGTGGCGGACCGCTATCAGGACATAGCGTTGGCTACCCGTGATA
TTGCTGAAGAGCTTGGCGGCGAATGGGCTGACCGCTTCCTCGTGCTTTACGGTATCGCCGCTCCCGATTC
GCAGCGCATCGCCTTCTATCGCCTTCTTGACGAGTTCTTCTGAGCGGGACTCTGGGGTTCGAAATGACCG
ACCAAGCGACGCCCAACCTGCCATCACGAGATTTCGATTCCACCGCCGCCTTCTATGAAAGGTTGGGCTT
CGGAATCGTTTTCCGGGACGCCGGCTGGATGATCCTCCAGCGCGGGGATCTCATGCTGGAGTTCTTCGCC
CACCCCAACTTGTTTATTGCAGCTTATAATGGTTACAAATAAAGCAATAGCATCACAAATTTCACAAATA
AAGCATTTTTTTCACTGCATTCTAGTTGTGGTTTGTCCAAACTCATCAATGTATCTTATCATGTCTGTAT
ACCGTCGACCTCTAGCTAGAGCTTGGCGTAATCATGGTCATAGCTGTTTCCTGTGTGAAATTGTTATCCG
CTCACAATTCCACACAACATACGAGCCGGAAGCATAAAGTGTAAAGCCTGGGGTGCCTAATGAGTGAGCT
AACTCACATTAATTGCGTTGCGCTCACTGCCCGCTTTCCAGTCGGGAAACCTGTCGTGCCAGCTGCATTA
ATGAATCGGCCAACGCGCGGGGAGAGGCGGTTTGCGTATTGGGCGCTCTTCCGCTTCCTCGCTCACTGAC
TCGCTGCGCTCGGTCGTTCGGCTGCGGCGAGCGGTATCAGCTCACTCAAAGGCGGTAATACGGTTATCCA
CAGAATCAGGGGATAACGCAGGAAAGAACATGTGAGCAAAAGGCCAGCAAAAGGCCAGGAACCGTAAAAA
GGCCGCGTTGCTGGCGTTTTTCCATAGGCTCCGCCCCCCTGACGAGCATCACAAAAATCGACGCTCAAGT
CAGAGGTGGCGAAACCCGACAGGACTATAAAGATACCAGGCGTTTCCCCCTGGAAGCTCCCTCGTGCGCT
CTCCTGTTCCGACCCTGCCGCTTACCGGATACCTGTCCGCCTTTCTCCCTTCGGGAAGCGTGGCGCTTTC
TCATAGCTCACGCTGTAGGTATCTCAGTTCGGTGTAGGTCGTTCGCTCCAAGCTGGGCTGTGTGCACGAA
CCCCCCGTTCAGCCCGACCGCTGCGCCTTATCCGGTAACTATCGTCTTGAGTCCAACCCGGTAAGACACG
ACTTATCGCCACTGGCAGCAGCCACTGGTAACAGGATTAGCAGAGCGAGGTATGTAGGCGGTGCTACAGA
GTTCTTGAAGTGGTGGCCTAACTACGGCTACACTAGAAGAACAGTATTTGGTATCTGCGCTCTGCTGAAG
CCAGTTACCTTCGGAAAAAGAGTTGGTAGCTCTTGATCCGGCAAACAAACCACCGCTGGTAGCGGTGGTT
TTTTTGTTTGCAAGCAGCAGATTACGCGCAGAAAAAAAGGATCTCAAGAAGATCCTTTGATCTTTTCTAC
GGGGTCTGACGCTCAGTGGAACGAAAACTCACGTTAAGGGATTTTGGTCATGAGATTATCAAAAAGGATC
TTCACCTAGATCCTTTTAAATTAAAAATGAAGTTTTAAATCAATCTAAAGTATATATGAGTAAACTTGGT
CTGACAGTTACCAATGCTTAATCAGTGAGGCACCTATCTCAGCGATCTGTCTATTTCGTTCATCCATAGT
TGCCTGACTTCCCGTCGTGTAGATAACTACGATACGGGAGGGCTTACCATCTGGCCCCAGTGCTGCAATG
ATACCGCGAGACCCACGCTCACCGGCTCCAGATTTATCAGCAATAAACCAGCCAGCCGGAAGGGCCGAGC
GCAGAAGTGGTCCTGCAACTTTATCCGCCTCCATCCAGTCTATTAATTGTTGCCGGGAAGCTAGAGTAAG
TAGTTCGCCAGTTAATAGTTTGCGCAACGTTGTTGCCATTGCTACAGGCATCGTGGTGTCACGCTCGTCG
TTTGGTATGGCTTCATTCAGCTCCGGTTCCCAACGATCAAGGCGAGTTACATGATCCCCCATGTTGTGCA
AAAAAGCGGTTAGCTCCTTCGGTCCTCCGATCGTTGTCAGAAGTAAGTTGGCCGCAGTGTTATCACTCAT
GGTTATGGCAGCACTGCATAATTCTCTTACTGTCATGCCATCCGTAAGATGCTTTTCTGTGACTGGTGAG
TACTCAACCAAGTCATTCTGAGAATAGTGTATGCGGCGACCGAGTTGCTCTTGCCCGGCGTCAATACGGG
ATAATACCGCGCCACATAGCAGAACTTTAAAAGTGCTCATCATTGGAAAACGTTCTTCGGGGCGAAAACT
CTCAAGGATCTTACCGCTGTTGAGATCCAGTTCGATGTAACCCACTCGTGCACCCAACTGATCTTCAGCA
TCTTTTACTTTCACCAGCGTTTCTGGGTGAGCAAAAACAGGAAGGCAAAATGCCGCAAAAAAGGGAATAA
GGGCGACACGGAAATGTTGAATACTCATACTCTTCCTTTTTCAATATTATTGAAGCATTTATCAGGGTTA
TTGTCTCATGAGCGGATACATATTTGAATGTATTTAGAAAAATAAACAAATAGGGGTTCCGCGCACATTT
CCCCGAAAAGTGCCACCTGACGTCGACGGATCGGGAGATCTCCCGATCCCCTATGGTGCACTCTCAGTAC
AATCTGCTCTGATGCCGCATAGTTAAGCCAGTATCTGCTCCCTGCTTGTGTGTTGGAGGTCGCTGAGTAG
TGCGCGAGCAAAATTTAAGCTACAACAAGGCAAGGCTTGACCGACAATTGCATGAAGAATCTGCTTAGGG
TTAGGCGTTTTGCGCTGCTTCGCGATGTACGGGCCAGATATACGCGTTGACATTGATTATTGACTAGTTA
TTAATAGTAATCAATTACGGGGTCATTAGTTCATAGCCCATATATGGAGTTCCGCGTTACATAACTTACG
GTAAATGGCCCGCCTGGCTGACCGCCCAACGACCCCCGCCCATTGACGTCAATAATGACGTATGTTCCCA
TAGTAACGCCAATAGGGACTTTCCATTGACGTCAATGGGTGGAGTATTTACGGTAAACTGCCCACTTGGC
AGTACATCAAGTGTATCATATGCCAAGTACGCCCCCTATTGACGTCAATGACGGTAAATGGCCCGCCTGG
CATTATGCCCAGTACATGACCTTATGGGACTTTCCTACTTGGCAGTACATCTACGTATTAGTCATCGCTA
TTACCATGGTGATGCGGTTTTGGCAGTACATCAATGGGCGTGGATAGCGGTTTGACTCACGGGGATTTCC
AAGTCTCCACCCCATTGACGTCAATGGGAGTTTGTTTTGGCACCAAAATCAACGGGACTTTCCAAAATGT
CGTAACAACTCCGCCCCATTGACGCAAATGGGCGGTAGGCGTGTACGGTGGGAGGTCTATATAAGCAGAG
CTCTCTGGCTAACTAGAGAACCCACTGCTTACTGGCTTATCGAAATTAATACGACTCACTATAGGGAGAC
CCAAGCTTGGTACCGAGCTCGGATCCACTAGTAACGGCCGCCAGTGTGCTGGAATTCATGAAGCTACTGT
CTTCTATCGAACAAGCATGCGATATTTGCCGACTTAAAAAGCTCAAGTGCTCCAAAGAAAAACCGAAGTG
CGCCAAGTGTCTGAAGAACAACTGGGAGTGTCGCTACTCTCCCAAAACCAAAAGGTCTCCGCTGACTAGG
GCACATCTGACAGAAGTGGAATCAAGGCTAGAAAGACTGGAACAGCTATTTCTACTGATTTTTCCTCGAG
AAGACCTTGACATGATTTTGAAAATGGATTCTTTACAGGATATAAAAGCATTGTTAACAGGATTATTTGT
ACAAGATAATGTGAATAAAGATGCCGTCACAGATAGATTGGCTTCAGTGGAGACTGATATGCCTCTAACA
TTGAGACAGCATAGAATAAGTGCGACATCATCATCGGAAGAGAGTAGTAACAAAGGTCAAAGACAGTTGA
CTGTATCGGCGATATTGCGGCAGAAGGACAAGAAAGCAGACAAAAGTGTTGTGGCCTCTTCGGCCACCTC
CTCTCTCTCTTCCTACCCGTCCCCGGTTGCTTTCACCTACTCTCCGTCCCCGGTTACTACCTCTCCATCC
CCGTATGCCACCTACACCTCACCATCCCCTGTGCCCACCTCCTCCTCTTTCCCCGGCTCCTCGTACTTCA
CCCCATCCCCTGTGCACAGTGGCCCCTACTCCCCGTCGGTGGCCACCACGTCCTCTGTTCCCCCTGCTCC
GGCCCAGGTCAGCAGCCCTTCCTCAGCTGTCTTCACCAACTCCTTCAGCGCCTCCACAGGGTTTCTTTCG
GACATGACAGCAACCTCTCCCAGGACAATTGAAATTTGCTGAGTCTAGAGGGCCCTATTCTATAGTGTCA
CCTAAATGCTAGAGCTCGCTGATCAGCCTCGACTGTGCCTTCTAGTTGCCAGCCATCTGTTGTTTGCCCC
TCCCCCGTGCCTTCCTTGACCCTGGAAGGTGCCACTCCCACTGTCCTTTCCTAATAAAATGAGGAAATTG
CATCGCATTGTCTGAGTAGGTGTCATTCTATTCTGGGGGGTGGGGTGGGGCAGGACAGCA
Features (pLannotate 1.2.2; 22 found; start..end, strand, type, name):
     61..82      +  promoter       SV40 promoter (fragment): SV40 enhancer and early promoter
    103..531     +  rep_origin     f1 ori (sequence partly withheld): f1 bacteriophage origin of replication; arrow indicates direction of (+) strand synthesis
    545..874     +  promoter       SV40 promoter: SV40 enhancer and early promoter
    941..1732    +  CDS            neo: KKA2_KLEPN - Also known as kan, nptII. Experimental evidence at protein level: Swiss-Prot protein existence level 1. Resistance to kanamycin, neomycin, paromomycin, ribostamycin, butirosin and gentamicin B. From Klebsiella pneumoniae.
   1756..1914    +  CDS            ble (fragment): BLE_KLEPN - Experimental evidence at protein level: Swiss-Prot protein existence level 1. Binding protein with a strong affinity to the bleomycin family of antibiotics. Binds to CL990; an antimitotic-antibiotic compound. From Klebsiella pneumoniae.
   1909..2030    +  polyA_signal   SV40 poly(A) signal: SV40 polyadenylation signal
   2103..2119    -  protein_bind   lac operator: The lac repressor binds to the lac operator to inhibit transcription in E. coli. This inhibition can be relieved by adding lactose or isopropyl-β-D-thiogalactopyranoside (IPTG). lac repressor encoded by lacI
   2127..2157    -  promoter       lac promoter: promoter for the E. coli lac operon
   2172..2193    -  protein_bind   CAP binding site: CAP binding activates transcription in the presence of cAMP. E. coli catabolite activator protein
   2206..2298    -  CDS            lacI (fragment): lac repressor; lacI; The lac repressor binds to the lac operator to inhibit transcription in E. coli. This inhibition can be relieved by adding lactose or isopropyl-β-D-thiogalactopyranoside (IPTG).
   2481..3069    -  rep_origin     ori: high-copy-number ColE1/pMB1/pBR322/pUC origin of replication
   3240..4100    -  CDS            AmpR: β-lactamase; bla; confers resistance to ampicillin, carbenicillin, and related antibiotics
   4101..4205    -  promoter       AmpR promoter: bla
   4264..4316    -  misc_feature   bom (fragment): basis of mobility region from pBR322
   4471..4850    +  enhancer       CMV enhancer: human cytomegalovirus immediate early enhancer
   4851..5054    +  promoter       CMV promoter: human cytomegalovirus (CMV) immediate early promoter
   5050..5083    +  LTR            5' LTR (truncated) (fragment): truncated 5' long terminal repeat (LTR) from HIV-1
   5099..5117    +  promoter       T7 promoter: promoter for bacteriophage T7 RNA polymerase
   5180..5620    +  CDS            GAL4 DNA binding domain: DNA binding domain of the GAL4 transcriptional activator; Saccharomyces cerevisiae GAL4 (truncated)
   5627..6001    +  CDS            EGR1 (fragment): EGR1_HUMAN - Also known as KROX24, ZNF225 From Homo sapiens (Human).
   6021..6039    -  promoter       SP6 promoter: promoter for bacteriophage SP6 RNA polymerase
   6065..57      +  polyA_signal   bGH poly(A) signal (across the origin): bovine growth hormone polyadenylation signal
