[The description below was written by a language model from this plasmid's Addgene catalogue record and pLannotate feature annotations shown in this document.]
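Description:
pGAL4-DBD-EGR1-AroSCRAMBLED is a 6,232-bp mammalian expression plasmid built on the pGAL4-DBD-MCS backbone, designed to overexpress a fusion of the yeast GAL4 DNA-binding domain with a variant fragment of human EGR1. It is maintained in E. coli through a high-copy ColE1/pUC-type origin and selected with ampicillin via the β-lactamase gene. An f1 origin is also present. For mammalian cells the backbone carries a neomycin/kanamycin phosphotransferase gene driven by the SV40 enhancer/early promoter and terminated by an SV40 polyadenylation signal, which would permit G418 selection. Small annotated remnants (a ble fragment, a lacI fragment, lac promoter/operator, a bom fragment and a short HIV-1 LTR-like match next to the CMV promoter) appear to be backbone leftovers rather than functional parts.

The expression cassette consists of the CMV immediate-early enhancer and promoter, a T7 promoter, the truncated GAL4 DNA-binding domain coding sequence, and, almost immediately downstream, a roughly 375-bp EGR1 segment inserted by Gibson cloning, followed by a reverse-oriented SP6 promoter and the bovine growth hormone polyadenylation signal. Only part of EGR1 is present, not the full-length factor. The name "AroSCRAMBLED" suggests a variant with rearranged aromatic residues, but the record does not define the change. Tethering a transcription factor region to the GAL4 DNA-binding domain is the standard way to test its activation capacity on a co-transfected reporter with GAL4 binding sites, though the record states only overexpression as the purpose. The two feature tables describe the same circular sequence with different start coordinates. One matches the insert to rat Egr1 and the other to human EGR1, and the catalogue lists human.
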