Addgene plasmid #215594: pGAL4-DBD-EGR1-AroSCRAMBLED
Purpose: For overexpression of Gal4-DBD EGR1 AroSCRAMBLED
Depositing lab: Denes Hnisz. Depositing organization: Max Planck Institute for Molecular Genetics. Publication: An activity-specificity trade-off encoded in human transcription factors. Naderi J, Magalhaes AP, Kibar G, Stik G, Zhang Y, Mackowiak SD, Wieler HM, Rossi F, Buschow R, Christou-Kent M, Alcoverro-Bertran M, Graf T, Vingron M, Hnisz D. Nat Cell Biol. 2024 Aug;26(8):1309-1321. doi: 10.1038/s41556-024-01411-0. Epub 2024 Jul 5. PubMed 38969762.
Backbone
  Vector backbone: pGAL4-DBD-MCS
  Vector type: Mammalian Expression
Growth in bacteria
  Bacterial resistance: Ampicillin, 100 μg/mL
  Growth temperature: 37°C
  Growth strain: DH5alpha
  Copy number: High Copy
Gene/Insert
  Gene/Insert name: EGR1 AroSCRAMBLED
  Species: H. sapiens (human)
  Entrez Gene: EGR1 (a.k.a. AT225, G0S30, KROX-24, NGFI-A, TIS8, ZIF-268, ZIF268, ZNF225)
  Cloning method: Gibson Cloning
Terms and licenses: Academic/Nonprofit Terms; Industry Terms: Not Available to Industry
How to cite: pGAL4-DBD-EGR1-AroSCRAMBLED was a gift from Denes Hnisz (Addgene plasmid # 215594 ; http://n2t.net/addgene:215594 ; RRID:Addgene_215594)
